Addgene plasmid #15782: pET15-UbE2D1
Depositing lab: Wade Harper. Depositing organization: Harvard Medical School. Publication: Dual E1 activation systems for ubiquitin differentially regulate E2 enzyme charging. Jin J, Li X, Gygi SP, Harper JW. Nature. 2007 Jun 28. 447(7148):1135-8. 10.1038/nature05902 PubMed 17597759.
Backbone
  Vector backbone: pET15 modified
  Backbone size w/o insert (bp): 5700
  Vector type: Bacterial Expression
Growth in bacteria
  Bacterial resistance: Ampicillin, 100 μg/mL
  Growth temperature: 37°C
  Growth strain: DH5alpha
  Copy number: High Copy
Gene/Insert
  Gene/Insert name: Ubiquitin conjugating enzyme UbE2D1 (alt name: UbE2D1)
  Species: H. sapiens (human)
  Insert size (bp): 444
  GenBank ID: NM_003338
  Entrez Gene: UBE2D1 (a.k.a. E2(17)KB1, SFT, UBC4/5, UBCH5, UBCH5A)
  Tag / fusion protein: 6x His (N terminal on backbone); T7 tag (N terminal on backbone); Xpress tag (enterokinase cleavage site) (N terminal on backbone)
  Cloning method: Gateway Cloning
  Sequencing primers: 5′ T7; 3′ T7-term
Terms and licenses: Academic/Nonprofit Terms; Industry Terms: Not Available to Industry
How to cite: pET15-UbE2D1 was a gift from Wade Harper (Addgene plasmid # 15782 ; http://n2t.net/addgene:15782 ; RRID:Addgene_15782)
