[The description below was written by a language model from this plasmid's Addgene catalogue record and pLannotate feature annotations shown in this document.]
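Description:
pET15-UbE2D1 is a bacterial expression plasmid carrying the human ubiquitin-conjugating (E2) enzyme UBE2D1 (also known as UbcH5A) in a modified, Gateway-adapted pET15 backbone. It is propagated in E. coli as a high-copy plasmid through a ColE1/pUC-type origin and selected with ampicillin via the β-lactamase gene. An f1 origin is also present.

Expression is driven by a T7 promoter followed by the strong ribosome binding site from phage T7 gene 10, so protein production requires a host that supplies T7 RNA polymerase. Transcription ends at a T7 terminator. The open reading frame begins with a backbone-encoded N-terminal leader. This consists of a 6xHis tag for metal-affinity purification (picked up by the annotation software as a fragment of a composite tag), the T7 gene 10 leader tag, and an Xpress epitope containing an enterokinase cleavage site that could allow removal of the tags. The roughly 440 bp UBE2D1 coding sequence follows, flanked by attB1 and attB2 sites. These are the footprint of Gateway recombination cloning, and attB1 is translated as a linker between the tags and the enzyme.

The catalogue lists a backbone of about 5.7 kb, whereas the sequenced record is only about 3.4 kb and contains just short fragments of lacI and lacZα. No full lac repressor gene or lac operator is annotated, and the actual plasmid appears much smaller than a standard pET15.

The construct is suited to producing recombinant tagged UBE2D1 for in vitro ubiquitination work. The associated publication concerns how ubiquitin E1 activating enzymes differentially charge E2 enzymes.
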