Features (pLannotate 1.2.2; 16 found; start..end, strand, type, name):
     23..41      +  promoter       T7 promoter: promoter for bacteriophage T7 RNA polymerase
     73..95      +  RBS            RBS: efficient ribosome binding site from bacteriophage T7 gene 10 (Olins and Rangwala, 1989)
    115..135     +  CDS            capTEV™ (fragment): composite tag for in vivo biotinylation, TEV protease cleavage, and 6xHis tagging
    136..168     +  CDS            T7 tag (gene 10 leader): leader peptide from bacteriophage T7 gene 10 promotes efficient translation in E. coli
    172..195     +  CDS            Xpress™ tag: Xpress™ epitope tag, including an enterokinase recognition and cleavage site
    223..247     +  protein_bind   attB1: mutant version of attB; recombination site for the Gateway® BP reaction BP Clonase™
    268..708     +  CDS            UBE2D1: UB2D1_HUMAN - Also known as SFT, UBC5A, UBCH5, UBCH5A. Experimental evidence at protein level: Swiss-Prot protein existence level 1. Accepts ubiquitin from the E1 complex and catalyzes its covalent attachment to other proteins (PubMed:22496338). In vitro catalyzes 'Lys-48'-linked polyubiquitination (PubMed:20061386). Mediates the selective degradation of short-lived and abnormal proteins. Functions in the E6/E6-AP-induced ubiquitination of p53/TP53. Mediates ubiquitination of PEX5 and auto-ubiquitination of STUB1, TRAF6 and TRIM63/MURF1 (PubMed:18042044, PubMed:18359941). Ubiquitinates STUB1-a
    735..759     -  protein_bind   attB2: mutant version of attB; recombination site for the Gateway® BP reaction BP Clonase™
    795..844     +  CDS            SET1 (fragment): solubility-enhancement tag derived from T7 phage gene 10B
    852..899     +  terminator     T7 terminator: transcription terminator for bacteriophage T7 RNA polymerase
    925..991     +  CDS            lacZα (fragment): LacZα fragment of β-galactosidase; lacZ fragment
    996..1424    +  rep_origin     f1 ori (sequence partly withheld): f1 bacteriophage origin of replication; arrow indicates direction of (+) strand synthesis
   1477..1581    +  promoter       AmpR promoter: bla
   1582..2442    +  CDS            AmpR: β-lactamase; bla; confers resistance to ampicillin, carbenicillin, and related antibiotics
   2613..3201    +  rep_origin     ori: high-copy-number ColE1/pMB1/pBR322/pUC origin of replication
   3384..3       +  CDS            lacI (fragment) (across the origin): lac repressor; lacI; The lac repressor binds to the lac operator to inhibit transcription in E. coli. This inhibition can be relieved by adding lactose or isopropyl-β-D-thiogalactopyranoside (IPTG).
>Addgene plasmid #15782 | pET15-UbE2D1 | addgene full sequence | sequence record 156320 | Addgene NGS Result
CAGGATCTCGATCCCGCGAAATTAATACGACTCACTATAGGGAGACCACAACGGTTTCCCTCTAGAAATA
ATTTTGTTTAACTTTAAGAAGGAGATATACATATGCGGGGTTCTCATCATCATCATCATCATGGTATGGC
TAGCATGACTGGTGGACAGCAAATGGGTCGGGATCTGTACGACGATGACGATAAGGATCCGAGCTCGAGA
TCTGCAGATCAAACAAGTTTGTACAAAAAAGCAGGCTCCGCGGCCGCCCCCTTCACCATGGCGCTGAAGA
GGATTCAGAAAGAATTGAGTGATCTACAGCGCGATCCACCTGCTCACTGTTCAGCTGGACCTGTGGGAGA
TGACTTGTTCCACTGGCAAGCCACTATTATGGGGCCTCCTGATAGCGCATATCAAGGTGGAGTCTTCTTT
CTCACTGTACATTTTCCGACAGATTATCCTTTTAAACCACCAAAGATTGCTTTCACAACAAAAATTTACC
ATCCAAACATAAACAGTAATGGAAGTATTTGTCTCGATATTCTGAGGTCACAATGGTCACCAGCTCTGAC
TGTATCAAAAGTTTTATTGTCCATATGTTCTCTACTTTGTGATCCTAATCCAGATGACCCCTTAGTACCA
GATATCGCACAAATCTATAAATCAGACAAAGAAAAATACAACAGACATGCAAGAGAATGGACTCAGAAAT
ATGCAATGTAACTCGAGGAAGGGTGGGCGCGCCGACCCAGCTTTCTTGTACAAAGTGGTTCGATCTGGTA
CCATGGAATTCGAAGCTTGATCCGGCTGCTAACAAAGCCCGAAAGGAAGCTGAGTTGGCTGCTGCCACCG
CTGAGCAATAACTAGCATAACCCCTTGGGGCCTCTAAACGGGTCTTGAGGGGTTTTTTGCTGAAAGGAGG
AACTATATCCGGATCTGGCGTAATAGCGAAGAGGCCCGCACCGATCGCCCTTCCCAACAGTTGCGCAGCC
TGAATGGCGAATGGG
[124 nt withheld, positions 996-1119]
C
[91 nt withheld, positions 1121-1211]
A
[49 nt withheld, positions 1213-1261]
CCTTTGACGTTGGAGTCCACGTTCTTT
[37 nt withheld, positions 1289-1325]
ACCCTATCTCGGTCTATTCTTTTGATTTATAAGGGATTTTGCCGATTTCGGCCTATTGGTTAAAAAATGA
GCTGATTTAACAAAAATTTAACGCGAATTTTAACAAAATATTAACGCTTACAATTTAGGTGGCACTTTTC
GGGGAAATGTGCGCGGAACCCCTATTTGTTTATTTTTCTAAATACATTCAAATATGTATCCGCTCATGAG
ACAATAACCCTGATAAATGCTTCAATAATATTGAAAAAGGAAGAGTATGAGTATTCAACATTTCCGTGTC
GCCCTTATTCCCTTTTTTGCGGCATTTTGCCTTCCTGTTTTTGCTCACCCAGAAACGCTGGTGAAAGTAA
AAGATGCTGAAGATCAGTTGGGTGCACGAGTGGGTTACATCGAACTGGATCTCAACAGCGGTAAGATCCT
TGAGAGTTTTCGCCCCGAAGAACGTTTTCCAATGATGAGCACTTTTAAAGTTCTGCTATGTGGCGCGGTA
TTATCCCGTATTGACGCCGGGCAAGAGCAACTCGGTCGCCGCATACACTATTCTCAGAATGACTTGGTTG
AGTACTCACCAGTCACAGAAAAGCATCTTACGGATGGCATGACAGTAAGAGAATTATGCAGTGCTGCCAT
AACCATGAGTGATAACACTGCGGCCAACTTACTTCTGACAACGATCGGAGGACCGAAGGAGCTAACCGCT
TTTTTGCACAACATGGGGGATCATGTAACTCGCCTTGATCGTTGGGAACCGGAGCTGAATGAAGCCATAC
CAAACGACGAGCGTGACACCACGATGCCTGTAGCAATGGCAACAACGTTGCGCAAACTATTAACTGGCGA
ACTACTTACTCTAGCTTCCCGGCAACAATTAATAGACTGGATGGAGGCGGATAAAGTTGCAGGACCACTT
CTGCGCTCGGCCCTTCCGGCTGGCTGGTTTATTGCTGATAAATCTGGAGCCGGTGAGCGTGGGTCTCGCG
GTATCATTGCAGCACTGGGGCCAGATGGTAAGCCCTCCCGTATCGTAGTTATCTACACGACGGGGAGTCA
GGCAACTATGGATGAACGAAATAGACAGATCGCTGAGATAGGTGCCTCACTGATTAAGCATTGGTAACTG
TCAGACCAAGTTTACTCATATATACTTTAGATTGATTTAAAACTTCATTTTTAATTTAAAAGGATCTAGG
TGAAGATCCTTTTTGATAATCTCATGACCAAAATCCCTTAACGTGAGTTTTCGTTCCACTGAGCGTCAGA
CCCCGTAGAAAAGATCAAAGGATCTTCTTGAGATCCTTTTTTTCTGCGCGTAATCTGCTGCTTGCAAACA
AAAAAACCACCGCTACCAGCGGTGGTTTGTTTGCCGGATCAAGAGCTACCAACTCTTTTTCCGAAGGTAA
CTGGCTTCAGCAGAGCGCAGATACCAAATACTGTTCTTCTAGTGTAGCCGTAGTTAGGCCACCACTTCAA
GAACTCTGTAGCACCGCCTACATACCTCGCTCTGCTAATCCTGTTACCAGTGGCTGCTGCCAGTGGCGAT
AAGTCGTGTCTTACCGGGTTGGACTCAAGACGATAGTTACCGGATAAGGCGCAGCGGTCGGGCTGAACGG
GGGGTTCGTGCACACAGCCCAGCTTGGAGCGAACGACCTACACCGAACTGAGATACCTACAGCGTGAGCT
ATGAGAAAGCGCCACGCTTCCCGAAGGGAGAAAGGCGGACAGGTATCCGGTAAGCGGCAGGGTCGGAACA
GGAGAGCGCACGAGGGAGCTTCCAGGGGGAAACGCCTGGTATCTTTATAGTCCTGTCGGGTTTCGCCACC
TCTGACTTGAGCGTCGATTTTTGTGATGCTCGTCAGGGGGGCGGAGCCTATGGAAAAACGCCAGCAACGC
GGCCTTTTTACGGTTCCTGGCCTTTTGCTGGCCTTTTGCTCACATGTTCTTTCCTGCGTTATCCCCTGAT
TCTGTGGATAACCGTATTACCGCCTTTGAGTGAGCTGATACCGCTCGCCGCAGCCGAACGACCGAGCGCA
GCGAGTCAGTGAGCGAGGAAGCGGAAGAGCGCCCAATACGCAAACCGCCTCTCCCCGCGCGTTGGCCGAT
TCATTAATG
