>Addgene plasmid #15782 | pET15-UbE2D1 | depositor partial sequence | sequence record 8335 | Author sequence
ATGGCGCTGAAGAGGATTCAGAAAGAATTGAGTGATCTACAGCGCGATCCACCTGCTCACTGTTCAGCTG
GACCTGTGGGAGATGACTTGTTCCACTGGCAAGCCACTATTATGGGGCCTCCTGATAGCGCATATCAAGG
TGGAGTCTTCTTTCTCACTGTACATTTTCCGACAGATTATCCTTTTAAACCACCAAAGATTGCTTTCACA
ACAAAAATTTACCATCCAAACATAAACAGTAATGGAAGTATTTGTCTCGATATTCTGAGGTCACAATGGT
CACCAGCTCTGACTGTATCAAAAGTTTTATTGTCCATATGTTCTCTACTTTGTGATCCTAATCCAGATGA
CCCCTTAGTACCAGATATTGCACAAATCTATAAATCAGACAAAGAAAAATACAACAGACATGCAAGAGAA
TGGACTCAGAAATATGCAATGTAA
