>Addgene plasmid #15782 | pET15-UbE2D1 | addgene partial sequence | sequence record 22241 | T7 5'-TAATACGACTCACTATAGGG-3'
AAATAATTTTTGTTTAACTTTAAGAAGGAGAATATACATATGCGGGGTTCTCATCATCATCATCATCATG
GTATGGCTAGCATGACTGGTGGACAGCAAATGGGTCGGGATCTGTACGACGATGACGATAAGGATCCGAG
CTCGAGATCTGCAGATCAAACAAGTTTGTACAAAAAAGCAGGCTCCGCGGCCGCCCCCTTCACCATGGCG
CTGAAGAGGATTCAGAAAGAATTGAGTGATCTACAGCGCGATCCACCTGCTCACTGTTCAGCTGGACCTG
TGGGAGATGACTTGTTCCACTGGCAAGCCACTATTATGGGGCCTCCTGATAGCGCATATCAAGGTGGAGT
CTTCTTTCTCACTGTACATTTTCCGACAGATTATCCTTTTAAACCACCAAAGATTGCTTTCACAACAAAA
ATTTACCATCCAAACATAAACAGTAATGGAAGTATTTGTCTCGATATTCTGAGGTCACAATGGTCACCAG
CTCTGACTGTATCAAAAGTTTTATTGTCCATATGTTCTCTACTTTGTGATCCTAATCCAGATGACCCCTT
AGTACCAGATATCGCACAAATCTATAAATCAGACAAAGAAAAATACAACAGACATGCAAGAGAATGGACT
CAGAAATATGCAATGTAACT
